Addgene plasmid #128087: HA tag NaVSp1 FL pIRES
Purpose: Mammalian cell expression vector for NaVSp1 bacterial sodium channel. N-terminal HA tag.
Depositing lab: Dan Minor. Depositing organization: University of California, San Francisco (UCSF). Publication: Unfolding of a Temperature-Sensitive Domain Controls Voltage-Gated Channel Activation. Arrigoni C, Rohaim A, Shaya D, Findeisen F, Stein RA, Nurva SR, Mishra S, Mchaourab HS, Minor DL Jr. Cell. 2016 Feb 25;164(5):922-36. doi: 10.1016/j.cell.2016.02.001. PubMed 26919429.
Backbone
  Vector backbone: pIRES
  Backbone manufacturer: Clontech
  Vector type: Mammalian Expression
Growth in bacteria
  Bacterial resistance: Kanamycin, 50 μg/mL
  Growth temperature: 37°C
  Growth strain: DH5alpha
  Copy number: High Copy
Gene/Insert
  Gene/Insert name: NaVSp1
  Species: Silicibacter pomeroyi
  GenBank ID: AY392137.1
  Tag / fusion protein: HA (N terminal on insert)
  Cloning method: Unknown
  Sequencing primers: 5′ CMV For
Terms and licenses: Academic/Nonprofit Terms; Industry Terms: Not Available to Industry
How to cite: HA tag NaVSp1 FL pIRES was a gift from Dan Minor (Addgene plasmid # 128087 ; http://n2t.net/addgene:128087 ; RRID:Addgene_128087)
