[The description below was written by a language model from this plasmid's Addgene catalogue record and pLannotate feature annotations shown in this document.]
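Description:
HA tag NaVSp1 FL pIRES is a mammalian expression plasmid of about 6.1 kb, built on a Clontech pIRES-type backbone, that expresses the bacterial voltage-gated sodium channel NaVSp1 from Silicibacter pomeroyi with an N-terminal HA epitope tag ("FL" presumably denotes the full-length channel). It is maintained in E. coli at high copy through a ColE1/pUC-type origin and selected with kanamycin. The single NeoR/KanR (Tn5 aminoglycoside phosphotransferase) gene is driven by a bacterial bla promoter placed in tandem with the SV40 enhancer/early promoter and terminated by the HSV TK polyadenylation signal. The same marker can therefore confer G418 resistance in mammalian cells. An f1 origin is also present, and the short large T antigen, ble and bGH poly(A) fragments in the annotation appear to be backbone remnants rather than functional elements.

The expression cassette starts with the human CMV immediate-early enhancer and promoter. The automated feature table does not annotate the channel coding sequence itself, but the unannotated interval between the CMV promoter and the residual multiple cloning site is where the HA-NaVSp1 insert would sit. Downstream lie the EMCV internal ribosome entry site (IRES2), EGFP and the SV40 poly(A) signal, an arrangement typical of IRES2-EGFP vectors. The channel and EGFP are thus translated as separate proteins from one bicistronic transcript, so green fluorescence marks transfected cells without fusing a fluorophore to the channel. The HA tag allows antibody detection of the channel. The stated purpose is expression of NaVSp1 in mammalian cells, and the associated publication concerns temperature-sensitive control of voltage-gated channel activation, although the record does not specify particular assays.
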