Features (pLannotate 1.2.2; 15 found; start..end, strand, type, name):
     61..364     +  enhancer       CMV enhancer: human cytomegalovirus immediate early enhancer
    365..568     +  promoter       CMV promoter: human cytomegalovirus (CMV) immediate early promoter
   1410..1446    +  misc_feature   MCS (fragment): multiple cloning site
   1448..2034    +  misc_feature   IRES2: internal ribosome entry site (IRES) of the encephalomyocarditis virus (EMCV)
   2035..2754    +  CDS            EGFP: the original enhanced GFP (Yang et al., 1996) mammalian codon-optimized
   2771..2854    +  CDS            large T antigen (fragment): large T antigen from SV40 (simian virus 40)
   2877..2998    +  polyA_signal   SV40 poly(A) signal: SV40 polyadenylation signal
   3032..3460    -  rep_origin     f1 ori (sequence partly withheld): f1 bacteriophage origin of replication; arrow indicates direction of (+) strand synthesis
   3487..3591    +  promoter       AmpR promoter: bla
   3593..3950    +  promoter       SV40 promoter: SV40 enhancer and early promoter
   3985..4779    +  CDS            NeoR/KanR: aminoglycoside phosphotransferase from Tn5; aph(3')-II (or nptII); confers resistance to neomycin, kanamycin, and G418 (Geneticin®)
   4800..4952    +  CDS            ble (fragment): BLE_KLEPN - Experimental evidence at protein level: Swiss-Prot protein existence level 1. Binding protein with a strong affinity to the bleomycin family of antibiotics. Binds to CL990; an antimitotic-antibiotic compound. From Klebsiella pneumoniae.
   5011..5058    +  polyA_signal   HSV TK poly(A) signal: herpes simplex virus thymidine kinase polyadenylation signal (Cole and Stacy, 1985)
   5149..5165    -  polyA_signal   bGH poly(A) signal (fragment): bovine growth hormone polyadenylation signal
   5387..5975    +  rep_origin     ori: high-copy-number ColE1/pMB1/pBR322/pUC origin of replication
>Addgene plasmid #128087 | HA tag NaVSp1 FL pIRES | addgene full sequence | sequence record 260090 | Addgene NGS Result
TAGTTATTAATAGTAATCAATTACGGGGTCATTAGTTCATAGCCCATATATGGAGTTCCGCGTTACATAA
CTTACGGTAAATGGCCCGCCTGGCTGACCGCCCAACGACCCCCGCCCATTGACGTCAATAATGACGTATG
TTCCCATAGTAACGCCAATAGGGACTTTCCATTGACGTCAATGGGTGGAGTATTTACGGTAAACTGCCCA
CTTGGCAGTACATCAAGTGTATCATATGCCAAGTACGCCCCCTATTGACGTCAATGACGGTAAATGGCCC
GCCTGGCATTATGCCCAGTACATGACCTTATGGGACTTTCCTACTTGGCAGTACATCTACGTATTAGTCA
TCGCTATTACCATGGTGATGCGGTTTTGGCAGTACATCAATGGGCGTGGATAGCGGTTTGACTCACGGGG
ATTTCCAAGTCTCCACCCCATTGACGTCAATGGGAGTTTGTTTTGGCACCAAAATCAACGGGACTTTCCA
AAATGTCGTAACAACTCCGCCCCATTGACGCAAATGGGCGGTAGGCGTGTACGGTGGGAGGTCTATATAA
GCAGAGCTGGTTTAGTGAACCGTCAGATCCGCTAGCACCATGGCATATCCATATGATGTTCCAGATTATG
CTATGCAAAGAATGCAGGCCTTTATCGACCGGCCCGGTTTCGGCCGGTTCATTACCGCCGTGATCATGCT
GAACGCCGTCGTGCTGGGGATGGAGACGTCGCCCTATCTGATGGAGCGGTGGGGCGGGCTGATCCTGGCC
GCTGACCGTATCTGCCTAGGCATCTTCATCGTCGAGATCGCGCTGAAACTGACGGCGCAGCGGCAGCGCT
TTTTCCTGAACGGCTGGAACCTGTTCGATTTCGTGATCGTCGGGATCGCCCTGATCCCCGCCGCCGGGGG
TCTGTCGGTGCTGCGGGCGCTGCGCATCCTGCGGGTGCTTCGCGTGATCTCGGTCGCGCCGCGCTTGCGC
CGCGTGGTCGAAGGCTTCATCACTGCGCTGCCCGGCATGGCCAGCGTGTTTCTGTTGATGACCATCATCT
TCTACATCGGCGCGGTGATCGCGACCAAGCTGTTCGCCGCCTCCTTTCCCGACTGGTTCGGCGATCTGGG
TCTGTCGGCCTATACGCTGTTCCAGATCATGACGCTGGAAAGCTGGTCGATGGGCATCGTTCGCCCGGTG
ATGCAGGTCTATCCCTATGCCTGGCTGTTCTTTGTCCCCTTCATCATGATCACCACATTTGCGGTGGTTA
ACCTGCTGGTCGGTCTGATCGTGAACTCGATGCAGGACGCTCATCACGCCGAGGATGGCGAGCGGACCGA
TGCCTATCGGGACGAGGTTCTGGCCCGCCTGGAACAGATCGACCAGCGGCTGAATGCGCTTGGTGAAACC
AAAAAGTGAGAATTCTGCAGTCGACGGTACCGCGGGCCCGGGATCCGCCCCTCTCCCTCCCCCCCCCCTA
ACGTTACTGGCCGAAGCCGCTTGGAATAAGGCCGGTGTGCGTTTGTCTATATGTTATTTTCCACCATATT
GCCGTCTTTTGGCAATGTGAGGGCCCGGAAACCTGGCCCTGTCTTCTTGACGAGCATTCCTAGGGGTCTT
TCCCCTCTCGCCAAAGGAATGCAAGGTCTGTTGAATGTCGTGAAGGAAGCAGTTCCTCTGGAAGCTTCTT
GAAGACAAACAACGTCTGTAGCGACCCTTTGCAGGCAGCGGAACCCCCCACCTGGCGACAGGTGCCTCTG
CGGCCAAAAGCCACGTGTATAAGATACACCTGCAAAGGCGGCACAACCCCAGTGCCACGTTGTGAGTTGG
ATAGTTGTGGAAAGAGTCAAATGGCTCTCCTCAAGCGTATTCAACAAGGGGCTGAAGGATGCCCAGAAGG
TACCCCATTGTATGGGATCTGATCTGGGGCCTCGGTACACATGCTTTACATGTGTTTAGTCGAGGTTAAA
AAAACGTCTAGGCCCCCCGAACCACGGGGACGTGGTTTTCCTTTGAAAAACACGATGATAATATGGCCAC
AACCATGGTGAGCAAGGGCGAGGAGCTGTTCACCGGGGTGGTGCCCATCCTGGTCGAGCTGGACGGCGAC
GTAAACGGCCACAAGTTCAGCGTGTCCGGCGAGGGCGAGGGCGATGCCACCTACGGCAAGCTGACCCTGA
AGTTCATCTGCACCACCGGCAAGCTGCCCGTGCCCTGGCCCACCCTCGTGACCACCCTGACCTACGGCGT
GCAGTGCTTCAGCCGCTACCCCGACCACATGAAGCAGCACGACTTCTTCAAGTCCGCCATGCCCGAAGGC
TACGTCCAGGAGCGCACCATCTTCTTCAAGGACGACGGCAACTACAAGACCCGCGCCGAGGTGAAGTTCG
AGGGCGACACCCTGGTGAACCGCATCGAGCTGAAGGGCATCGACTTCAAGGAGGACGGCAACATCCTGGG
GCACAAGCTGGAGTACAACTACAACAGCCACAACGTCTATATCATGGCCGACAAGCAGAAGAACGGCATC
AAGGTGAACTTCAAGATCCGCCACAACATCGAGGACGGCAGCGTGCAGCTCGCCGACCACTACCAGCAGA
ACACCCCCATCGGCGACGGCCCCGTGCTGCTGCCCGACAACCACTACCTGAGCACCCAGTCCGCCCTGAG
CAAAGACCCCAACGAGAAGCGCGATCACATGGTCCTGCTGGAGTTCGTGACCGCCGCCGGGATCACTCTC
GGCATGGACGAGCTGTACAAGTAAAGCGGCCGCGACTCTAGATCATAATCAGCCATACCACATTTGTAGA
GGTTTTACTTGCTTTAAAAAACCTCCCACACCTCCCCCTGAACCTGAAACATAAAATGAATGCAATTGTT
GTTGTTAACTTGTTTATTGCAGCTTATAATGGTTACAAATAAAGCAATAGCATCACAAATTTCACAAATA
AAGCATTTTTTTCACTGCATTCTAGTTGTGGTTTGTCCAAACTCATCAATGTATCTTAAGGCGTAAATTG
TAAGCGTTAATATTTTGTTAAAATTCGCGTTAAATTTTTGTTAAATCAGCTCATTTTTTAACCAATAGGC
CGAAATCGGCAAAATCCCTTATAAATCAAAAGAATAGACCGAGATAGGGT
[37 nt withheld, positions 3131-3167]
AAAGAACGTGGACTCCAACGTCAAAGG
[49 nt withheld, positions 3195-3243]
T
[91 nt withheld, positions 3245-3335]
G
[124 nt withheld, positions 3337-3460]
CAGGTGGCACTTTTCGGGGAAATGTGCGCGGAACCCCTATTTGTTTATTTTTCTAAATACATTCAAATAT
GTATCCGCTCATGAGACAATAACCCTGATAAATGCTTCAATAATATTGAAAAAGGAAGAGTCCTGAGGCG
GAAAGAACCAGCTGTGGAATGTGTGTCAGTTAGGGTGTGGAAAGTCCCCAGGCTCCCCAGCAGGCAGAAG
TATGCAAAGCATGCATCTCAATTAGTCAGCAACCAGGTGTGGAAAGTCCCCAGGCTCCCCAGCAGGCAGA
AGTATGCAAAGCATGCATCTCAATTAGTCAGCAACCATAGTCCCGCCCCTAACTCCGCCCATCCCGCCCC
TAACTCCGCCCAGTTCCGCCCATTCTCCGCCCCATGGCTGACTAATTTTTTTTATTTATGCAGAGGCCGA
GGCCGCCTCGGCCTCTGAGCTATTCCAGAAGTAGTGAGGAGGCTTTTTTGGAGGCCTAGGCTTTTGCAAA
GATCGATCAAGAGACAGGATGAGGATCGTTTCGCATGATTGAACAAGATGGATTGCACGCAGGTTCTCCG
GCCGCTTGGGTGGAGAGGCTATTCGGCTATGACTGGGCACAACAGACAATCGGCTGCTCTGATGCCGCCG
TGTTCCGGCTGTCAGCGCAGGGGCGCCCGGTTCTTTTTGTCAAGACCGACCTGTCCGGTGCCCTGAATGA
ACTGCAAGACGAGGCAGCGCGGCTATCGTGGCTGGCCACGACGGGCGTTCCTTGCGCAGCTGTGCTCGAC
GTTGTCACTGAAGCGGGAAGGGACTGGCTGCTATTGGGCGAAGTGCCGGGGCAGGATCTCCTGTCATCTC
ACCTTGCTCCTGCCGAGAAAGTATCCATCATGGCTGATGCAATGCGGCGGCTGCATACGCTTGATCCGGC
TACCTGCCCATTCGACCACCAAGCGAAACATCGCATCGAGCGAGCACGTACTCGGATGGAAGCCGGTCTT
GTCGATCAGGATGATCTGGACGAAGAGCATCAGGGGCTCGCGCCAGCCGAACTGTTCGCCAGGCTCAAGG
CGAGCATGCCCGACGGCGAGGATCTCGTCGTGACCCATGGCGATGCCTGCTTGCCGAATATCATGGTGGA
AAATGGCCGCTTTTCTGGATTCATCGACTGTGGCCGGCTGGGTGTGGCGGACCGCTATCAGGACATAGCG
TTGGCTACCCGTGATATTGCTGAAGAGCTTGGCGGCGAATGGGCTGACCGCTTCCTCGTGCTTTACGGTA
TCGCCGCTCCCGATTCGCAGCGCATCGCCTTCTATCGCCTTCTTGACGAGTTCTTCTGAGCGGGACTCTG
GGGTTCGAAATGACCGACCAAGCGACGCCCAACCTGCCATCACGAGATTTCGATTCCACCGCCGCCTTCT
ATGAAAGGTTGGGCTTCGGAATCGTTTTCCGGGACGCCGGCTGGATGATCCTCCAGCGCGGGGATCTCAT
GCTGGAGTTCTTCGCCCACCCTAGGGGGAGGCTAACTGAAACACGGAAGGAGACAATACCGGAAGGAACC
CGCGCTATGACGGCAATAAAAAGACAGAATAAAACGCACGGTGTTGGGTCGTTTGTTCATAAACGCGGGG
TTCGGTCCCAGGGCTGGCACTCTGTCGATACCCCACCGAGACCCCATTGGGGCCAATACGCCCGCGTTTC
TTCCTTTTCCCCACCCCACCCCCCAAGTTCGGGTGAAGGCCCAGGGCTCGCAGCCAACGTCGGGGCGGCA
GGCCCTGCCATAGCCTCAGGTTACTCATATATACTTTAGATTGATTTAAAACTTCATTTTTAATTTAAAA
GGATCTAGGTGAAGATCCTTTTTGATAATCTCATGACCAAAATCCCTTAACGTGAGTTTTCGTTCCACTG
AGCGTCAGACCCCGTAGAAAAGATCAAAGGATCTTCTTGAGATCCTTTTTTTCTGCGCGTAATCTGCTGC
TTGCAAACAAAAAAACCACCGCTACCAGCGGTGGTTTGTTTGCCGGATCAAGAGCTACCAACTCTTTTTC
CGAAGGTAACTGGCTTCAGCAGAGCGCAGATACCAAATACTGTTCTTCTAGTGTAGCCGTAGTTAGGCCA
CCACTTCAAGAACTCTGTAGCACCGCCTACATACCTCGCTCTGCTAATCCTGTTACCAGTGGCTGCTGCC
AGTGGCGATAAGTCGTGTCTTACCGGGTTGGACTCAAGACGATAGTTACCGGATAAGGCGCAGCGGTCGG
GCTGAACGGGGGGTTCGTGCACACAGCCCAGCTTGGAGCGAACGACCTACACCGAACTGAGATACCTACA
GCGTGAGCTATGAGAAAGCGCCACGCTTCCCGAAGGGAGAAAGGCGGACAGGTATCCGGTAAGCGGCAGG
GTCGGAACAGGAGAGCGCACGAGGGAGCTTCCAGGGGGAAACGCCTGGTATCTTTATAGTCCTGTCGGGT
TTCGCCACCTCTGACTTGAGCGTCGATTTTTGTGATGCTCGTCAGGGGGGCGGAGCCTATGGAAAAACGC
CAGCAACGCGGCCTTTTTACGGTTCCTGGCCTTTTGCTGGCCTTTTGCTCACATGTTCTTTCCTGCGTTA
TCCCCTGATTCTGTGGATAACCGTATTACCGCCATGCAT
